>Addgene plasmid #145994 | pAc5.1B-lambdaN-HA-DmTral-LSm-R42E-V5His6_B | depositor full sequence | sequence record 288439 | Full Sequence
CTTCAAGGAATTAATTCTATATTCTAAAAACACAAATGATACTTCTAAAAAAAATCATGAATGGCATCAA
CTCTGAATCAAATCTTTGCAGATGCACCTACTTCTCATTTCCACTGTCACATCATTTTTCCAGATCTCGC
TGCCTGTTATGTGGCCCACAAACCAAGACACGTTTTATGGCCATTAAAGCTGGCTGATCGTCGCCAAACA
CCAAATACATATCAATATGTACATTCGAGAAAGAAGCGATCAAAGAAGCGTCTTCGGGCGAGTAGGAGAA
TGCGGAGGAGAAGGAGAACGAGCTGATCTAGTATCTCTCCACAATCCAATGCCAACTGACCAACTGGCCA
TATTCGGAGCAATTTGAAGCCAATTTCCATCGCCTGGCGATCGCTCCATTCTTGGCTATATGTTTTTCAC
CGTTCCCGGGGCCATTTTCAAAGACTCGTCGGTAAGATAAGATTGTGTCACTCGCTGTCTCTCTTCATTT
GTCGAAGAATGCTGAGGAATTTCGCGATGACGTCGGCGAGTATTTTGAAGAATGAGAATAATTTGTATTT
ATACGAAAATCAGTTAGTGGAATTTTCTACAAAAACATGTTATCTATAGATAATTTTGTTGCAAAATATG
TTGACTATGACAAAGATTGTATGTATATACCTTTAATGTATTCTCATTTTCTTATGTATTTATAATGGCA
ATGATGATACTGATGATATTTTAAGATGATGCCAGACCACAGGCTGATTTCTGCGTCTTTTGCCGAACGC
AGTGCATGTGCGGTTGTTGTTTTTTGGAATAGTTTCAATTTTCGGACTGTCCGCTTTGATTTCAGTTTCT
TGGCTTATTCAAAAAGCAAAGTAAAGCCAAAAAAGCGAGATGGCAATACCAAATGCGGCAAAACGGTAGT
GGAAGGAAAGGGGTGCGGGGCAGCGGAAGGAAGGGTGGGGCGGGGCGTGGCGGGGTCTGTGGCTGGGCGC
GACGTCACCGACGTTGGAGCCACTCCTTTGACCATGTGTGCGTGTGTGTATTATTCGTGTCTCGCCACTC
GCCGGTTGTTTTTTTCTTTTTATCTCGCTCTCTCTAGCGCCATCTCGTACGCATGCTCAACGCACCGCAT
GTTGCCGTGTCCTTTATGCGTCATTTTGGCTCGAAATAGGCAATTATTTAAACAAAGATTAGTCAACGAA
AACGCTAAAATAAATAAGTCTACAATATGGTTACTTATTGCCATGTGTGTGCAGCCAACGATAGCAACAA
AAGCAACAACACAGTGGCTTTCCCTCTTTCACTTTTTGTTTGCAAGCGCGTGCGAGCAAGACGGCACGAC
CGGCAAACGCAATTACGCTGACAAAGAGCAGACGAAGTTTTGGCCGAAAAACATCAAGGCGCCTGATACG
AATGCATTTGCAATAACAATTGCGATATTTAATATTGTTTATGAAGCTGTTTGACTTCAAAACACACAAA
AAAAAAAATAAAACAAATTATTTGAAAGAGAATTAGGAATCGGACAGCTTATCGTTACGGGCTAACAGCA
CACCGAGACGAAATAGCTTACCTGACGTCACAGCCTCTGGAAGAACTGCCGCCAAGCAGAGAGAGAGAGA
AAAAGAGGGAGAGCAGCTTAGACCGCATGTGCTTGTGTGTGAGGCGTCTCTCTCTTCGTCTCCTGTTTGC
GCAAACGCATAGACTGCACTGAGAAAATCGATTACCTATTTTTTATGAATGAATATTTGCACTATTACTA
TTCAAAACTATTAAGATAGCAATCACATTCAATAGCCAAATACTATACCACCTGAGCGATGCAACGAAAT
GATCAATTTGAGCAAAAATGCTGCATATTTAGGACGGCATCATTATAGAAATGCTTCTTGCTGTGTACTT
TTCTCTCGTCTGGCAGCTGTTTCGCCGTTATTGTTAAAACCGGCTTAAGTTAGGTGTGTTTTCTACGACT
AGTGATGCCCCTACTAGAAGATGTGTGTTGCACAAATGTCCCTGAATAACCAATTTGAAGTGCAGATAGC
AGTAAACGTAAGCTAATATGAATATTATTTAACTGTAATGTTTTAATATCGCTGGACATTACTAATAAAC
CCACTATAAACACATGTACATATGTATGTTTTGGCATACAATGAGTAGTTGGGGAAAAAATGTGTAAAAG
CACCGTGACCATCACAGCATAAAGATAACCAGCTGAAGTATCGAATATGAGTAACCCCCAAATTGAATCA
CATGCCGCAACTGATAGGACCCATGGAAGTACACTCTTCATGGCGATATACAAGACACACACAAGCACGA
ACACCCAGTTGCGGAGGAAATTCTCCGTAAATGAAAACCCAATCGGCGAACAATTCATACCCATATATGG
TAAAAGTTTTGAACGCGACTTGAGAGCGGAGAGCATTGCGGCTGATAAGGTTTTAGCGCTAAGCGGGCTT
TATAAAACGGGCTGCGGGACCAGTTTTCATATCACTACCGTTTGAGTTCTTGTGCTGTGTGGATACTCCT
CCCGACACAAAGCCGCTCCATCAGCCAGCAGTCGTCTAATCCAGAGACCCCGGATCGGGGTACCAACATG
GACGCACAAACACGACGACGTGAGCGTCGCGCTGAGAAACAAGCTCAATGGAAAGCTGCAAACGGTGGAT
CTCCTCCACATATGGCTTACCCATACGATGTTCCAGATTACGCTCCTCCAAGCTTGAATTCTATGAGCGG
GGGATTACCGGAGTTGGGCTCCAAAATCAGCCTCATTTCCAAGGCGGACATTCGATACGAGGGCCGCCTG
TACACGGTGGATCCGCAGGAGTGCACCATTGCGCTCTCGAGTGTGGAGTCCTTCGGTACAGAAGATCGGG
ACACCCAGTTCCAGATAGCGCCGCAATCGCAGATCTACGACTACATCCTCTTCCGTGGCTCGGACATCAA
GGACATTCGCGTTGTCAACAACCACACGCTGCCGCACCACAATGACCCGGCGATCATGCAGGCGCAGCTC
GGCGGCCGCTCGAGTCTAGAGGGCCCGCGGTTCGAAGGTAAGCCTATCCCTAACCCTCTCCTCGGTCTCG
ATTCTACGCGTACCGGTCATCATCACCATCACCATTGAGTTTAAACCCGCTGATCAGCCTCGACTGTGCC
TTCTAAGGCCTGAGCTCGCTGATCAGCCTCGATCGAGGATCCAGACATGATAAGATACATTGATGAGTTT
GGACAAACCACAACTAGAATGCAGTGAAAAAAATGCTTTATTTGTGAAATTTGTGATGCTATTGCTTTAT
TTGTAACCATTATAAGCTGCAATAAACAAGTTAACAACAACAATTGCATTCATTTTATGTTTCAGGTTCA
GGGGGAGGTGTGGGAGGTTTTTTAAAGCAAGTAAAACCTCTACAAATGTGGTATGGCTGATTATGATCAG
TCGACCGATGCCCTTGAGAGCCTTCAACCCAGTCAGCTCCTTCCGGTGGGCGCGGGGCATGACTATCGTC
GCCGCACTTATGACTGTCTTCTTTATCATGCAACTCGTAGGACAGGTGCCGGCAGCGCTCTGGGTCATTT
TCGGCGAGGACCGCTTTCGCTGGAGCGCGACGATGATCGGCCTGTCGCTTGCGGTATTCGGAATCTTGCA
CGCCCTCGCTCAAGCCTTCGTCACTGGTCCCGCCACCAAACGTTTCGGCGAGAAGCAGGCCATTATCGCC
GGCATGGCGGCCGACGCGCTGGGCTACGTCTTGCTGGCGTTCGCGACGCGAGGCTGGATGGCCTTCCCCA
TTATGATTCTTCTCGCTTCCGGCGGCATCGGGATGCCCGCGTTGCAGGCCATGCTGTCCAGGCAGGTAGA
TGACGACCATCAGGGACAGCTTCAAGGATCGCTCGCGGCTCTTACCAGCCAGCAAAAGGCCAGGAACCGT
AAAAAGGCCGCGTTGCTGGCGTTTTTCCATAGGCTCCGCCCCCCTGACGAGCATCACAAAAATCGACGCT
CAAGTCAGAGGTGGCGAAACCCGACAGGACTATAAAGATACCAGGCGTTTCCCCCTGGAAGCTCCCTCGT
GCGCTCTCCTGTTCCGACCCTGCCGCTTACCGGATACCTGTCCGCCTTTCTCCCTTCGGGAAGCGTGGCG
CTTTCTCAATGCTCACGCTGTAGGTATCTCAGTTCGGTGTAGGTCGTTCGCTCCAAGCTGGGCTGTGTGC
ACGAACCCCCCGTTCAGCCCGACCGCTGCGCCTTATCCGGTAACTATCGTCTTGAGTCCAACCCGGTAAG
ACACGACTTATCGCCACTGGCAGCAGCCACTGGTAACAGGATTAGCAGAGCGAGGTATGTAGGCGGTGCT
ACAGAGTTCTTGAAGTGGTGGCCTAACTACGGCTACACTAGAAGGACAGTATTTGGTATCTGCGCTCTGC
TGAAGCCAGTTACCTTCGGAAAAAGAGTTGGTAGCTCTTGATCCGGCAAACAAACCACCGCTGGTAGCGG
TGGTTTTTTTGTTTGCAAGCAGCAGATTACGCGCAGAAAAAAAGGATCTCAAGAAGATCCTTTGATCTTT
TCTACGGGGTCTGACGCTCAGTGGAACGAAAACTCACGTTAAGGGATTTTGGTCATGAGATTATCAAAAA
GGATCTTCACCTAGATCCTTTTAAATTAAAAATGAAGTTTTAAATCAATCTAAAGTATATATGAGTAAAC
TTGGTCTGACAGTTACCAATGCTTAATCAGTGAGGCACCTATCTCAGCGATCTGTCTATTTCGTTCATCC
ATAGTTGCCTGACTCCCCGTCGTGTAGATAACTACGATACGGGAGGGCTTACCATCTGGCCCCAGTGCTG
CAATGATACCGCGAGACCCACGCTCACCGGCTCCAGATTTATCAGCAATAAACCAGCCAGCCGGAAGGGC
CGAGCGCAGAAGTGGTCCTGCAACTTTATCCGCCTCCATCCAGTCTATTAATTGTTGCCGGGAAGCTAGA
GTAAGTAGTTCGCCAGTTAATAGTTTGCGCAACGTTGTTGCCATTGCTGCAGGCATCGTGGTGTCACGCT
CGTCGTTTGGTATGGCTTCATTCAGCTCCGGTTCCCAACGATCAAGGCGAGTTACATGATCCCCCATGTT
GTGCAAAAAAGCGGTTAGCTCCTTCGGTCCTCCGATCGTTGTCAGAAGTAAGTTGGCCGCAGTGTTATCA
CTCATGGTTATGGCAGCACTGCATAATTCTCTTACTGTCATGCCATCCGTAAGATGCTTTTCTGTGACTG
GTGAGTACTCAACCAAGTCATTCTGAGAATAGTGTATGCGGCGACCGAGTTGCTCTTGCCCGGCGTCAAC
ACGGGATAATACCGCGCCACATAGCAGAACTTTAAAAGTGCTCATCATTGGAAAACGTTCTTCGGGGCGA
AAACTCTCAAGGATCTTACCGCTGTTGAGATCCAGTTCGATGTAACCCACTCGTGCACCCAACTGATCTT
CAGCATCTTTTACTTTCACCAGCGTTTCTGGGTGAGCAAAAACAGGAAGGCAAAATGCCGCAAAAAAGGG
AATAAGGGCGACACGGAAATGTTGAATACTCATACTCTTCCTTTTTCAATATTATTGAAGCATTTATCAG
GGTTATTGTCTCATGAGCGGATACATATTTGAATGTATTTAGAAAAATAAACAAATAGGGGTTCCGCGCA
CATTTCCCCGAAAAGTGCCACCTGACGTCTAAGAAACCATTATTATCATGACATTAACCTATAAAAATAG
GCGTATCACGAGGCCCTTTCGT
Features (pLannotate 1.2.2; 11 found; start..end, strand, type, name):
     56..2568    +  promoter       Ac5 promoter: Drosophila melanogaster actin 5C promoter
   2588..2653    +  CDS            N (fragment): REGN_LAMBD - Experimental evidence at protein level: Swiss-Prot protein existence level 1. Plays a role as a transcriptional antitermination factor that allows the virus to initiate its lytic phase. Activates expression of the delayed viral early genes by modifying host RNA polymerase (RNAP) into a form that is resistant to termination signals. This antitermination function requires the host NusA protein which serves to stabilize the interaction between antitermination protein N and host RNA polymerase. From Escherichia phage lambda (Bacteriophage lambda).
   2678..2704    +  CDS            3xHA (fragment): three tandem HA epitope tags
   2723..3025    +  CDS            LSM14B (fragment): LS14B_HUMAN - Also known as C20orf40 From Homo sapiens (Human).
   3047..3088    +  CDS            V5 tag: epitope tag from simian virus 5
   3188..3322    -  polyA_signal   SV40 poly(A) signal: SV40 polyadenylation signal
   3345..3429    -  CDS            large T antigen (fragment): large T antigen from SV40 (simian virus 40)
   3430..3900    +  CDS            TcR (fragment): tetracycline efflux protein; tet; confers resistance to tetracycline
   3944..4532    -  rep_origin     ori: high-copy-number ColE1/pMB1/pBR322/pUC origin of replication
   4703..5563    -  CDS            AmpR: β-lactamase; bla; confers resistance to ampicillin, carbenicillin, and related antibiotics
   5564..5668    -  promoter       AmpR promoter: bla
