[The description below was written by a language model from this plasmid's Addgene catalogue record and pLannotate feature annotations shown in this document.]
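Description:
pAc5.1B-lambdaN-HA-DmTral-LSm-R42E-V5His6_B is a 5,762 nt insect expression plasmid for producing a tagged, mutant fragment of the Drosophila melanogaster protein Trailer Hitch (Tral, also called LSm15) in fly cells. The catalogue lists the backbone as unknown, although the name and the annotated parts point to a pAc5.1-type vector. Expression is driven by the constitutive D. melanogaster actin 5C (Ac5) promoter and terminated by an SV40 polyadenylation signal. In bacteria the plasmid is maintained through a ColE1/pUC-type origin and selected with ampicillin via the β-lactamase gene and its own promoter. The record lists it as low copy even though the annotated origin is a high-copy type. Short fragments annotated as SV40 large T antigen and tetracycline resistance appear to be non-functional backbone remnants.

The open reading frame begins with a fragment of the bacteriophage lambda N protein, followed by an HA epitope (annotated as a partial match to 3xHA), and then an insert of about 300 nt encoding the Tral LSm domain. The annotation tool labelled this insert as a fragment of human LSM14B, a homologue, but the record identifies it as the fly sequence. As the name indicates, it carries the R42E substitution, and it also has one silent change (A198C) relative to the reference. A V5 tag follows. The His6 tag named in the construct title was not separately annotated. The lambda N peptide is commonly used to tether a fusion protein to reporter mRNAs carrying boxB hairpins, and the epitope tags allow detection and immunoprecipitation. The associated study examined how Tral and EDC3 associate with DCP1 and Me31B, so this point mutant is probably meant to test LSm-domain interactions, although the record does not state the mutation's effect.
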