Addgene plasmid #145994: pAc5.1B-lambdaN-HA-DmTral-LSm-R42E-V5His6_B
Purpose: Insect Expression of DmTral-LSm-R42E
Depositing lab: Elisa Izaurralde. Depositing organization: Max Planck Institute for Developmental Biology. Publication: Similar modes of interaction enable Trailer Hitch and EDC3 to associate with DCP1 and Me31B in distinct protein complexes. Tritschler F, Eulalio A, Helms S, Schmidt S, Coles M, Weichenrieder O, Izaurralde E, Truffault V. Mol Cell Biol. 2008 Nov . 28(21):6695-708. 10.1128/MCB.00759-08 PubMed 18765641.
Backbone
  Vector backbone: Unknown
  Vector type: Insect Expression
Growth in bacteria
  Bacterial resistance: Ampicillin, 100 μg/mL
  Growth temperature: 37°C
  Growth strain: DH5alpha
  Copy number: Low Copy
Gene/Insert
  Gene/Insert name: DmTral-LSm-R42E (alt names: Trailer Hitch; Dm LSm15)
  Species: D. melanogaster (fly)
  Mutation: one silent mutation A198C compared to the sequence given by: NCBI:NM_140328.4 or UniProt Q9VTZ0.
  Entrez Gene: tral (a.k.a. Dmel_CG10686, BEST:GH08269, CG10686, DmLSm15, Dmel\CG10686, LSm15, Lsm15, Scd6p, TRAL, Tral, anon-EST:Posey139, anon-WO0172774.89, anon-WO02059370.24, p67, p70)
  Cloning method: Unknown
Terms and licenses: Academic/Nonprofit Terms; Industry Terms: Not Available to Industry
Depositor comments: Plasmids from this collection were made available to the research community and donated after the lab closed. Please note that the sequence provided by the depositing laboratory may be theoretical/predicted or based on Sanger sequencing results. There may be discrepancies between sequencing results obtained by Addgene and the depositor sequence. If an Addgene verified sequence is not available, please contact before placing your order to request that our lab fully sequence the plasmid.
How to cite: pAc5.1B-lambdaN-HA-DmTral-LSm-R42E-V5His6_B was a gift from Elisa Izaurralde (Addgene plasmid # 145994 ; http://n2t.net/addgene:145994 ; RRID:Addgene_145994)
